>Addgene plasmid #139487 | pSP264 | addgene full sequence | sequence record 494929 | Addgene Long Read Sequencing Result
ACCGTTCAACCCTATACAGCGCAAATTTGGTCCTAATACACTTCGGTTTTAATGCGTCAATCCGATTGGC
TCCGATAAGCTTTTGCACATTTTTCAAGTCATATGTCACGACGAACGTGATGCCCGCAAAACGTAAAAAA
AAGAAGCAATAAATTGCCCAAAAAAAAAATATAAACTGCTTTTCTTAGTCATTCATAAGTTCTGATGGTC
TTCCTTATCTTATTGTATTTTTCGTCCTATTGTTTCATTTCTTACCAAATTAATCAATTCTTATATCTTA
CTTGATAACACACCAAACTAATCGTCTCCACATCATAGGAAGATAGGAAATTGCTATCTCAGTCCTATAC
TACGCAGACCTCGAGTCTGTTTAGCTTGCCTCGTCCCCGCCGGGTCACCCGGCCAGCGACATGGAGGCCC
AGAATACCCTCCTTGACAGTCTTGACGTGCGCAGCTCAGGGGCATGATGTGACTGTCGCCCGTACATTTA
GCCCATACATCCCCATGTATAATCATTTGCATCCATACATTTTGATGGCCGCACGGCGCGAAGCAAAAAT
TACGGCTCCTCGCTGCAGACCTGCGAGCAGGGAAACGCTCCCCTCACAGACGCGTTGAATTGTCCCCACG
CCGCGCCCCTGTAGAGAAATATAAAAGGTTAGGATTTGCCACTGAGGTTCTTCTTTCATATACTTCCTTT
TAAAATCTTGCTAGGATACAGTTCTCACATCACATCCGAACATAAACAACCATGGCAGAACCAGCCCAAA
AAAAGCAAAAACAAACTGTTCAGGAGCGCAAGGCGTTTATCTCCCGTATCACTAATGAAACTAAAATTCA
AATCGCTATTTCGCTGAATGGTGGTTATATTCAAATAAAAGATTCGATTCTTCCTGCAAAGAAGGATGAC
GATGTAGCTTCCCAAGCTACTCAGTCACAGGTCATCGATATTCACACAGGTGTTGGCTTTTTGGATCATA
TGATCCATGCGTTGGCAAAACACTCTGGTTGGTCTCTTATTGTTGAATGTATTGGTGACCTGCACATTGA
CGATCACCATACTACCGAAGATTGCGGTATCGCATTAGGGCAAGCGTTCAAAGAAGCAATGGGTGCTGTC
CGTGGTGTAAAAAGATTCGGTACTGGGTTCGCACCATTGGATGAGGCGCTATCACGTGCCGTAGTCGATT
TATCTAGTAGACCATTTGCTGTAATCGACCTTGGATTGAAGAGAGAGATGATTGGTGATTTATCCACTGA
AATGATTCCACACTTTTTGGAAAGTTTCGCGGAGGCGGCCAGAATTACTTTGCATGTTGATTGTCTGAGA
GGTTTCAACGATCACCACAGAAGTGAGAGTGCGTTCAAGGCTTTGGCTGTTGCCATAAGAGAAGCTATTT
CTAGCAATGGCACCAATGACGTTCCCTCAACCAAAGGTGTTTTGATGTGAAGTACTGACAATAAAAAGAT
TCTTGTTTTCAAGAACTTGTCATTTGTATAGTTTTTTTATATTGTAGTTGTTCTATTTTAATCAAATGTT
AGCGTGATTTATATTTTTTTTCGCCTCGACATCATCTGCCCAGATGCGAAGTTAAGTGCGCAGAAAGTAA
TATCATGCGTCAATCGTATGTGAATGCTGGTCGCTATACTGCTGTCGATTCGATACTAACGCCGCCATCC
AGAGCTCGCAGAACACCACTACTGATACTCATTGCCAAGGCTAGGAGGCACCATCCGTTTCATTTTCTTT
GAGGTAAGCCAATCATGAAATAGTATACACATCCATAACGGACGTACGGACGAAATAAGTGCCGTTGTCC
CACTATTCCACCGCATTTGGCCCATTTGGCTCACTTTGACTCAACTTGCGTCATTTTAACTGATATGAAG
GGTCCGACTTTGTCCTTTTTCGGCCACCGCATACCCCACGGCGATGCCTCCGCTACCTGCATTTGAGTAA
CATCTCCGTTTCGCGGGGTATTCGGCGCTACGTCGCCTGTTCGAGCGGCTCTGTTCGTTGCATGAAACTA
AAATAAGCGGAAAGTGTCCAGCCATCCACTACGTCAGAAAGAAATAATGGTTGTACACTGTTTCTCGGCT
ATATACCGTTTTTGGTTGGTTAATCCTCGCCAGGTGCAGCTATTGCGCTTGGCTGCTTCGCGATAGTAGT
AATCTGAGAAAGTGCAGATCCCGGTAAGGGAAACACTTTTGGTTCACCTTTGATAGGGCTTTCATTGGGG
CATTCGTAACAAAAAGGAAGTAGATAGAGAAATTGAGAAAGCTTAAGTGAGATGTTTTAGCTTCAATTTT
GTCCCCTTCAACGCTGCTTGGCCTTAGAGGGTCAGAATTGCAGTTCAGGAGTAGTCACACTCATAGTATA
TAAACAAGCCCTTTATTGATTTTGAATAATTATTTTGTATACGTGTTCTAGCATACAAGTTAGAATAAAT
AAAAAATAGAAAAATAGAACATAGAAAGTTTTAGACCTCTAGAACTAGTGGATCCTAAGGTACCTAATTG
CCTAGAAAGGAGCAGACGATATGGCGTCGCTCCCTGCAGGTCGACTCTAGAAACCAGCAGAGCATATGGG
CTCGCTGGCTGCAGTATTCCCGGGTTCATTAGATCCTAAGGTACCTAATTGCCTAGAAAGGAGCAGACGA
TATGGCGTCGCTCCCTGCAGGTCGACTCTAGAAACCAGCAGAGCATATGGGCTCGCTGGCTGCAGTATTC
CCGGGTTCATTAGATCCTAAGGTACCTAATTGCCTAGAAAGGAGCAGACGATATGGCGTCGCTCCCTGCA
GGTCGACTCTAGAAACCAGCAGAGCATATGGGCTCGCTGGCTGCAGTATTCCCGGGTTCATTAGATCCTA
AGGTACCTAATTGCCTAGAAAGGAGCAGACGATATGGCGTCGCTCCCTGCAGGTCGACTCTAGAAACCAG
CAGAGCATATGGGCTCGCTGGCTGCAGTATTCCCGGGTTCATTAGATCCTAAGGTACCTAATTGCCTAGA
AAGGAGCAGACGATATGGCGTCGCTCCCTGCAGGTCGACTCTAGAAACCAGCAGAGCATATGGGCTCGCT
GGCTGCAGTATTCCCGGGTTCATTAGATCCTAAGGTACCTAATTGCCTAGAAAGGAGCAGACGATATGGC
GTCGCTCCCTGCAGGTCGACTCTAGAAACCAGCAGAGCATATGGGCTCGCTGGCTGCAGTATTCCCGGGT
TCATTAGATCCTAAGGTACCTAATTGCCTAGAAAGGAGCAGACGATATGGCGTCGCTCCCTGCAGGTCGA
CTCTAGAAACCAGCAGAGCATATGGGCTCGCTGGCTGCAGTATTCCCGGGTTCATTAGATCCTAAGGTAC
CTAATTGCCTAGAAAGGAGCAGACGATATGGCGTCGCTCCCTGCAGGTCGACTCTAGAAACCAGCAGAGC
ATATGGGCTCGCTGGCTGCAGTATTCCCGGGTTCATTAGATCCTAAGGTACCTAATTGCCTAGAAAGGAG
CAGACGATATGGCGTCGCTCCCTGCAGGTCGACTCTAGAAACCAGCAGAGCATATGGGCTCGCTGGCTGC
AGTATTCCCGGGTTCATTAGATCCTAAGGTACCTAATTGCCTAGAAAGGAGCAGACGATATGGCGTCGCT
CCCTGCAGGTCGACTCTAGAAACCAGCAGAGCATATGGGCTCGCTGGCTGCAGTATTCCCGGGTTCATTA
GATCCTAAGGTACCTAATTGCCTAGAAAGGAGCAGACGATATGGCGTCGCTCCCTGCAGGTCGACTCTAG
AAACCAGCAGAGCATATGGGCTCGCTGGCTGCAGTATTCCCGGGTTCATTAGATCCATGTCCCAGGATAG
AATTTTGTTAGATAGATCTATGCCAGTGTTGAAATCAGACAATTTCGATCCATTGGAAGAAGCTTACGAA
GGTGGGACAATTCAAAACTATAACGATGAACACCATCTTCATAAATCTTGGGCAAATGTGATTCCGGACA
AACGAGGACTTTACGACCCTGATTATGAACATGACGCTTGTGGTGTCGGTTTCGTAGCAAATAAGCATGG
TGAACAGTCTCACAAGATTGTTACTGACGCTAGATATCTTTTAGTGAATATGACACATCGTGGTGCCGTC
TCATCTGATGGGAACGGTGACGGTGCCGGTATTCTGCTAGGTATCCCAAGGGCGAATTCGCGGCCGCTAA
ATTCAATTCGCCCTATAGTGAGTCGTATTACAATTCACTGGCCGTCGTTTTACAACGTCGTGACTGGGAA
AACCCTGGCGTTACCCAACTTAATCGCCTTGCAGCACATCCCCCTTTCGCCAGCTGGCGTAATAGCGAAG
AGGCCCGCACCGATCGCCCTTCCCAACAGTTGCGCAGCCTATACGTACGGCAGTTTAAGGTTTACACCTA
TAAAAGAGAGAGCCGTTATCGTCTGTTTGTGGATGTACAGAGTGATATTATTGACACGCCGGGGCGACGG
ATGGTGATCCCCCTGGCCAGTGCACGTCTGCTGTCAGATAAAGTCTCCCGTGAACTTTACCCGGTGGTGC
ATATCGGGGATGAAAGCTGGCGCATGATGACCACCGATATGGCCAGTGTGCCGGTCTCCGTTATCGGGGA
AGAAGTGGCTGATCTCAGCCACCGCGAAAATGACATCAAAAACGCCATTAACCTGATGTTCTGGGGAATA
TAAATGTCAGGCATGAGATTATCAAAAAGGATCTTCACCTAGATCCTTTTCACGTAGAAAGCCAGTCCGC
AGAAACGGTGCTGACCCCGGATGAATGTCAGCTACTGGGCTATCTGGACAAGGGAAAACGCAAGCGCAAA
GAGAAAGCAGGTAGCTTGCAGTGGGCTTACATGGCGATAGCTAGACTGGGCGGTTTTATGGACAGCAAGC
GAACCGGAATTGCCAGCTGGGGCGCCCTCTGGTAAGGTTGGGAAGCCCTGCAAAGTAAACTGGATGGCTT
TCTTGCCGCCAAGGATCTGATGGCGCAGGGGATCAAGCTCTGATCAAGAGACAGGATGAGGATCGTTTCG
CATGATTGAACAAGATGGATTGCACGCAGGTTCTCCGGCCGCTTGGGTGGAGAGGCTATTCGGCTATGAC
TGGGCACAACAGACAATCGGCTGCTCTGATGCCGCCGTGTTCCGGCTGTCAGCGCAGGGGCGCCCGGTTC
TTTTTGTCAAGACCGACCTGTCCGGTGCCCTGAATGAACTGCAAGACGAGGCAGCGCGGCTATCGTGGCT
GGCCACGACGGGCGTTCCTTGCGCAGCTGTGCTCGACGTTGTCACTGAAGCGGGAAGGGACTGGCTGCTA
TTGGGCGAAGTGCCGGGGCAGGATCTCCTGTCATCTCACCTTGCTCCTGCCGAGAAAGTATCCATCATGG
CTGATGCAATGCGGCGGCTGCATACGCTTGATCCGGCTACCTGCCCATTCGACCACCAAGCGAAACATCG
CATCGAGCGAGCACGTACTCGGATGGAAGCCGGTCTTGTCGATCAGGATGATCTGGACGAAGAGCATCAG
GGGCTCGCGCCAGCCGAACTGTTCGCCAGGCTCAAGGCGAGCATGCCCGACGGCGAGGATCTCGTCGTGA
CCCATGGCGATGCCTGCTTGCCGAATATCATGGTGGAAAATGGCCGCTTTTCTGGATTCATCGACTGTGG
CCGGCTGGGTGTGGCGGACCGCTATCAGGACATAGCGTTGGCTACCCGTGATATTGCTGAAGAGCTTGGC
GGCGAATGGGCTGACCGCTTCCTCGTGCTTTACGGTATCGCCGCTCCCGATTCGCAGCGCATCGCCTTCT
ATCGCCTTCTTGACGAGTTCTTCTGAATTATTAACGCTTACAATTTCCTGATGCGGTATTTTCTCCTTAC
GCATCTGTGCGGTATTTCACACCGCATCAGGTGGCACTTTTCGGGGAAATGTGCGCGGAACCCCTATTTG
TTTATTTTTCTAAATACATTCAAATATGTATCCGCTCATGAGATTATCAAAAAGGATCTTCACCTAGATC
CTTTTAAATTAAAAATGAAGTTTTAAATCAATCTAAAGTATATATGAGTAAACTTGGTCTGACAGTTACC
AATGCTTAATCAGTGAGGCACCTATCTCAGCGATCTGTCTATTTCGTTCATCCATAGTTGCCTGACTCCC
CGTCGTGTAGATAACTACGATACGGGAGGGCTTACCATCTGGCCCCAGTGCTGCAATGATACCGCGAGAC
CCACGCTCACCGGCTCCAGATTTATCAGCAATAAACCAGCCAGCCGGAAGGGCCGAGCGCAGAAGTGGTC
CTGCAACTTTATCCGCCTCCATCCAGTCTATTAATTGTTGCCGGGAAGCTAGAGTAAGTAGTTCGCCAGT
TAATAGTTTGCGCAACGTTGTTGCCATTGCTACAGGCATCGTGGTGTCACGCTCGTCGTTTGGTATGGCT
TCATTCAGCTCCGGTTCCCAACGATCAAGGCGAGTTACATGATCCCCCATGTTGTGCAAAAAAGCGGTTA
GCTCCTTCGGTCCTCCGATCGTTGTCAGAAGTAAGTTGGCCGCAGTGTTATCACTCATGGTTATGGCAGC
ACTGCATAATTCTCTTACTGTCATGCCATCCGTAAGATGCTTTTCTGTGACTGGTGAGTACTCAACCAAG
TCATTCTGAGAATAGTGTATGCGGCGACCGAGTTGCTCTTGCCCGGCGTCAATACGGGATAATACCGCGC
CACATAGCAGAACTTTAAAAGTGCTCATCATTGGAAAACGTTCTTCGGGGCGAAAACTCTCAAGGATCTT
ACCGCTGTTGAGATCCAGTTCGATGTAACCCACTCGTGCACCCAACTGATCTTCAGCATCTTTTACTTTC
ACCAGCGTTTCTGGGTGAGCAAAAACAGGAAGGCAAAATGCCGCAAAAAAGGGAATAAGGGCGACACGGA
AATGTTGAATACTCATACTCTTCCTTTTTCAATATTATTGAAGCATTTATCAGGGTTATTGTCTCATGAC
CAAAATCCCTTAACGTGAGTTTTCGTTCCACTGAGCGTCAGACCCCGTAGAAAAGATCAAAGGATCTTCT
TGAGATCCTTTTTTTCTGCGCGTAATCTGCTGCTTGCAAACAAAAAAACCACCGCTACCAGCGGTGGTTT
GTTTGCCGGATCAAGAGCTACCAACTCTTTTTCCGAAGGTAACTGGCTTCAGCAGAGCGCAGATACCAAA
TACTGTTCTTCTAGTGTAGCCGTAGTTAGGCCACCACTTCAAGAACTCTGTAGCACCGCCTACATACCTC
GCTCTGCTAATCCTGTTACCAGTGGCTGCTGCCAGTGGCGATAAGTCGTGTCTTACCGGGTTGGACTCAA
GACGATAGTTACCGGATAAGGCGCAGCGGTCGGGCTGAACGGGGGGTTCGTGCACACAGCCCAGCTTGGA
GCGAACGACCTACACCGAACTGAGATACCTACAGCGTGAGCTATGAGAAAGCGCCACGCTTCCCGAAGGG
AGAAAGGCGGACAGGTATCCGGTAAGCGGCAGGGTCGGAACAGGAGAGCGCACGAGGGAGCTTCCAGGGG
GAAACGCCTGGTATCTTTATAGTCCTGTCGGGTTTCGCCACCTCTGACTTGAGCGTCGATTTTTGTGATG
CTCGTCAGGGGGGCGGAGCCTATGGAAAAACGCCAGCAACGCGGCCTTTTTACGGTTCCTGGCCTTTTGC
TGGCCTTTTGCTCACATGTTCTTTCCTGCGTTATCCCCTGATTCTGTGGATAACCGTATTACCGCCTTTG
AGTGAGCTGATACCGCTCGCCGCAGCCGAACGACCGAGCGCAGCGAGTCAGTGAGCGAGGAAGCGGAAGA
GCGCCCAATACGCAAACCGCCTCTCCCCGCGCGTTGGCCGATTCATTAATGCAGCTGGCACGACAGGTTT
CCCGACTGGAAAGCGGGCAGTGAGCGCAACGCAATTAATGTGAGTTAGCTCACTCATTAGGCACCCCAGG
CTTTACACTTTATGCTTCCGGCTCGTATGTTGTGTGGAATTGTGAGCGGATAACAATTTCACACAGGAAA
CAGCTATGACCATGATTACGCCAAGCTCAGAATTAACCCTCACTAAAGGGACTAGTCCTGCAGGTTTAAA
CGAATTCGCCCTTATATATTAATTAA
Features (pLannotate 1.2.2; 31 found; start..end, strand, type, name):
    408..751     +  promoter       TEF promoter: Ashbya gossypii TEF promoter
    794..1447    +  CDS            HIS3: HIS7_YEAST - Experimental evidence at protein level: Swiss-Prot protein existence level 1. From Saccharomyces cerevisiae (strain ATCC 204508 / S288c) (Baker's yeast).
   1454..1651    +  terminator     TEF terminator: Ashbya gossypii TEF terminator
   2487..2505    +  misc_feature   MCS (fragment): pBluescript multiple cloning site
   2553..2571    -  misc_feature   MCS (fragment): pUC18/19 multiple cloning site
   2674..2692    -  misc_feature   MCS (fragment): pUC18/19 multiple cloning site
   2795..2813    -  misc_feature   MCS (fragment): pUC18/19 multiple cloning site
   2916..2934    -  misc_feature   MCS (fragment): pUC18/19 multiple cloning site
   3037..3055    -  misc_feature   MCS (fragment): pUC18/19 multiple cloning site
   3158..3176    -  misc_feature   MCS (fragment): pUC18/19 multiple cloning site
   3279..3297    -  misc_feature   MCS (fragment): pUC18/19 multiple cloning site
   3400..3418    -  misc_feature   MCS (fragment): pUC18/19 multiple cloning site
   3521..3539    -  misc_feature   MCS (fragment): pUC18/19 multiple cloning site
   3642..3660    -  misc_feature   MCS (fragment): pUC18/19 multiple cloning site
   3763..3781    -  misc_feature   MCS (fragment): pUC18/19 multiple cloning site
   3870..4178    +  CDS            GLT1 (fragment): GLT1_YEAST - Experimental evidence at protein level: Swiss-Prot protein existence level 1. Forms L-glutamate from L-glutamine and 2-oxoglutarate. Represents an alternative pathway to L-glutamate dehydrogenase for the biosynthesis of L-glutamate. Participates with glutamine synthetase in ammonia assimilation processes. The enzyme is specific for NADH, L- glutamine and 2-oxoglutarate. From Saccharomyces cerevisiae (strain ATCC 204508 / S288c) (Baker's yeast).
   4212..4230    -  promoter       T7 promoter: promoter for bacteriophage T7 RNA polymerase
   4233..4380    +  CDS            lacZα (fragment): LacZα fragment of β-galactosidase; lacZ fragment
   4390..4693    +  CDS            ccdB (fragment): CcdB, a bacterial toxin that poisons DNA gyrase; ccdB; Plasmids containing the ccdB gene cannot be propagated in standard E. coli strains.
   4741..5010    +  CDS            tnpA (fragment): TN5P_ECOLX - Also known as tnp. Experimental evidence at protein level: Swiss-Prot protein existence level 1. Mediates transposition of transposon Tn5 by a 'cut and paste' mechanism. First, the monomeric transposase binds the 19 bp inverted DNA repeats flanking the transposon. Then, dimerization of the DNA- bound transposase creates a synaptic DNA complex. After nicking of the first DNA strand, excision of the transposon proceeds through a series of intermediates. The transposase then mediates the insertion of the transposon at a new site by strand transfer. The activity of the wild- type tran
   5042..5836    +  CDS            NeoR/KanR: aminoglycoside phosphotransferase from Tn5; aph(3')-II (or nptII); confers resistance to neomycin, kanamycin, and G418 (Geneticin®)
   5857..5907    -  misc_feature   bom (fragment): basis of mobility region from pBR322
   5934..5993    +  promoter       AmpR promoter (fragment): bla
   6086..6946    -  CDS            AmpR: β-lactamase; bla; confers resistance to ampicillin, carbenicillin, and related antibiotics
   6947..6999    -  promoter       AmpR promoter (fragment): bla
   7070..7658    +  rep_origin     ori: high-copy-number ColE1/pMB1/pBR322/pUC origin of replication
   7841..7933    +  CDS            lacI (fragment): lac repressor; lacI; The lac repressor binds to the lac operator to inhibit transcription in E. coli. This inhibition can be relieved by adding lactose or isopropyl-β-D-thiogalactopyranoside (IPTG).
   7946..7967    +  protein_bind   CAP binding site: CAP binding activates transcription in the presence of cAMP. E. coli catabolite activator protein
   7982..8012    +  promoter       lac promoter: promoter for the E. coli lac operon
   8020..8036    +  protein_bind   lac operator: The lac repressor binds to the lac operator to inhibit transcription in E. coli. This inhibition can be relieved by adding lactose or isopropyl-β-D-thiogalactopyranoside (IPTG). lac repressor encoded by lacI
   8081..8099    +  promoter       T3 promoter: promoter for bacteriophage T3 RNA polymerase
