>Addgene plasmid #139487 | pSP264 Sequencing Result | analyzer sequence | sequence record 275636
TTAATTAAACCGTTCAACCCTATACAGCGCAAATTTGGTCCTAATACACTTCGGTTTTAATGCGTCAATC
CGATTGGCTCCGATAAGCTTTTGCACATTTTTCAAGTCATATGTCACGACGAACGTGATGCCCGCAAAAC
GTAAAAAAAAGAAGCAATAAATTGCCCAAAAAAAAAATATAAACTGCTTTTCTTAGTCATTCATAAGTTC
TGATGGTCTTCCTTATCTTATTGTATTTTTCGTCCTATTGTTTCATTTCTTACCAAATTAATCAATTCTT
ATATCTTACTTGATAACACACCAAACTAATCGTCTCCACATCATAGGAAGATAGGAAATTGCTATCTCAG
TCCTATACTACGCAGACCTCGAGTCTGTTTAGCTTGCCTCGTCCCCGCCGGGTCACCCGGCCAGCGACAT
GGAGGCCCAGAATACCCTCCTTGACAGTCTTGACGTGCGCAGCTCAGGGGCATGATGTGACTGTCGCCCG
TACATTTAGCCCATACATCCCCATGTATAATCATTTGCATCCATACATTTTGATGGCCGCACGGCGCGAA
GCAAAAATTACGGCTCCTCGCTGCAGACCTGCGAGCAGGGAAACGCTCCCCTCACAGACGCGTTGAATTG
TCCCCACGCCGCGCCCCTGTAGAGAAATATAAAAGGTTAGGATTTGCCACTGAGGTTCTTCTTTCATATA
CTTCCTTTTAAAATCTTGCTAGGATACAGTTCTCACATCACATCCGAACATAAACAACCATGGCAGAACC
AGCCCAAAAAAAGCAAAAACAAACTGTTCAGGAGCGCAAGGCGTTTATCTCCCGTATCACTAATGAAACT
AAAATTCAAATCGCTATTTCGCTGAATGGTGGTTATATTCAAATAAAAGATTCGATTCTTCCTGCAAAGA
AGGATGACGATGTAGCTTCCCAAGCTACTCAGTCACAGGTCATCGATATTCACACAGGTGTTGGCTTTTT
GGATCATATGATCCATGCGTTGGCAAAACACTCTGGTTGGTCTCTTATTGTTGAATGTATTGGTGACCTG
CACATTGACGATCACCATACTACCGAAGATTGCGGTATCGCATTAGGGCAAGCGTTCAAAGAAGCAATGG
GTGCTGTCCGTGGTGTAAAAAGATTCGGTACTGGGTTCGCACCATTGGATGAGGCGCTATCACGTGCCGT
AGTCGATTTATCTAGTAGACCATTTGCTGTAATCGACCTTGGATTGAAGAGAGAGATGATTGGTGATTTA
TCCACTGAAATGATTCCACACTTTTTGGAAAGTTTCGCGGAGGCGGCCAGAATTACTTTGCATGTTGATT
GTCTGAGAGGTTTCAACGATCACCACAGAAGTGAGAGTGCGTTCAAGGCTTTGGCTGTTGCCATAAGAGA
AGCTATTTCTAGCAATGGCACCAATGACGTTCCCTCAACCAAAGGTGTTTTGATGTGAAGTACTGACAAT
AAAAAGATTCTTGTTTTCAAGAACTTGTCATTTGTATAGTTTTTTTATATTGTAGTTGTTCTATTTTAAT
CAAATGTTAGCGTGATTTATATTTTTTTTCGCCTCGACATCATCTGCCCAGATGCGAAGTTAAGTGCGCA
GAAAGTAATATCATGCGTCAATCGTATGTGAATGCTGGTCGCTATACTGCTGTCGATTCGATACTAACGC
CGCCATCCAGAGCTCGCAGAACACCACTACTGATACTCATTGCCAAGGCTAGGAGGCACCATCCGTTTCA
TTTTCTTTGAGGTAAGCCAATCATGAAATAGTATACACATCCATAACGGACGTACGGACGAAATAAGTGC
CGTTGTCCCACTATTCCACCGCATTTGGCCCATTTGGCTCACTTTGACTCAACTTGCGTCATTTTAACTG
ATATGAAGGGTCCGACTTTGTCCTTTTTCGGCCACCGCATACCCCACGGCGATGCCTCCGCTACCTGCAT
TTGAGTAACATCTCCGTTTCGCGGGGTATTCGGCGCTACGTCGCCTGTTCGAGCGGCTCTGTTCGTTGCA
TGAAACTAAAATAAGCGGAAAGTGTCCAGCCATCCACTACGTCAGAAAGAAATAATGGTTGTACACTGTT
TCTCGGCTATATACCGTTTTTGGTTGGTTAATCCTCGCCAGGTGCAGCTATTGCGCTTGGCTGCTTCGCG
ATAGTAGTAATCTGAGAAAGTGCAGATCCCGGTAAGGGAAACACTTTTGGTTCACCTTTGATAGGGCTTT
CATTGGGGCATTCGTAACAAAAAGGAAGTAGATAGAGAAATTGAGAAAGCTTAAGTGAGATGTTTTAGCT
TCAATTTTGTCCCCTTCAACGCTGCTTGGCCTTAGAGGGTCAGAATTGCAGTTCAGGAGTAGTCACACTC
ATAGTATATAAACAAGCCCTTTATTGATTTTGAATAATTATTTTGTATACGTGTTCTAGCATACAAGTTA
GAATAAATAAAAAATAGAAAAATAGAACATAGAAAGTTTTAGACCTCTAGAACTAGTGGATCCTAAGGTA
CCTAATTGCCTAGAAAGGAGCAGACGATATGGCGTCGCTCCCTGCAGGTCGACTCTAGAAACCAGCAGAG
CATATGGGCTCGCTGGCTGCAGTATTCCCGGGTTCATTAGATCCTAAGGTACCTAATTGCCTAGAAAGGA
GCAGACGATATGGCGTCGCTCCCTGCAGGTCGACTCTAGAAACCAGCAGAGCATATGGGCTCGCTGGCTG
CAGTATTCCCGGGTTCATTAGATCCTAAGGTACCTAATTGCCTAGAAAGGAGCAGACGATATGGCGTCGC
TCCCTGCAGGTCGACTCTAGAAACCAGCAGAGCATATGGGCTCGCTGGCTGCAGTATTCCCGGGTTCATT
AGATCCTAAGGTACCTAATTGCCTAGAAAGGAGCAGACGATATGGCGTCGCTCCCTGCAGGTCGACTCTA
GAAACCAGCAGAGCATATGGGCTCGCTGGCTGCAGTATTCCCGGGTTCATTAGATCCTAAGGTACCTAAT
TGCCTAGAAAGGAGCAGACGATATGGCGTCGCTCCCTGCAGGTCGACTCTAGAAACCAGCAGAGCATATG
GGCTCGCTGGCTGCAGTATTCCCGGGTTCATTAGATCCTAAGGTACCTAATTGCCTAGAAAGGAGCAGAC
GATATGGCGTCGCTCCCTGCAGGTCGACTCTAGAAACCAGCAGAGCATATGGGCTCGCTGGCTGCAGTAT
TCCCGGGTTCATTAGATCCTAAGGTACCTAATTGCCTAGAAAGGAGCAGACGATATGGCGTCGCTCCCTG
CAGGTCGACTCTAGAAACCAGCAGAGCATATGGGCTCGCTGGCTGCAGTATTCCCGGGTTCATTAGATCC
TAAGGTACCTAATTGCCTAGAAAGGAGCAGACGATATGGCGTCGCTCCCTGCAGGTCGACTCTAGAAACC
AGCAGAGCATATGGGCTCGCTGGCTGCAGTATTCCCGGGTTCATTAGATCCTAAGGTACCTAATTGCCTA
GAAAGGAGCAGACGATATGGCGTCGCTCCCTGCAGGTCGACTCTAGAAACCAGCAGAGCATATGGGCTCG
CTGGCTGCAGTATTCCCGGGTTCATTAGATCCTAAGGTACCTAATTGCCTAGAAAGGAGCAGACGATATG
GCGTCGCTCCCTGCAGGTCGACTCTAGAAACCAGCAGAGCATATGGGCTCGCTGGCTGCAGTATTCCCGG
GTTCATTAGATCCTAAGGTACCTAATTGCCTAGAAAGGAGCAGACGATATGGCGTCGCTCCCTGCAGGTC
GACTCTAGAAACCAGCAGAGCATATGGGCTCGCTGGCTGCAGTATTCCCGGGTTCATTAGATCCTAAGGT
ACCTAATTGCCTAGAAAGGAGCAGACGATATGGCGTCGCTCCCTGCAGGTCGACTCTAGAAACCAGCAGA
GCATATGGGCTCGCTGGCTGCAGTATTCCCGGGTTCATTAGATCCATGTCCCAGGATAGAATTTTGTTAG
ATAGATCTATGCCAGTGTTGAAATCAGACAATTTCGATCCATTGGAAGAAGCTTACGAAGGTGGGACAAT
TCAAAACTATAACGATGAACACCATCTTCATAAATCTTGGGCAAATGTGATTCCGGACAAACGAGGACTT
TACGACCCTGATTATGAACATGACGCTTGTGGTGTCGGTTTCGTAGCAAATAAGCATGGTGAACAGTCTC
ACAAGATTGTTACTGACGCTAGATATCTTTTAGTGAATATGACACATCGTGGTGCCGTCTCATCTGATGG
GAACGGTGACGGTGCCGGTATTCTGCTAGGTATCCCAAGGGCGAATTCGCGGCCGCTAAATTCAATTCGC
CCTATAGTGAGTCGTATTACAATTCACTGGCCGTCGTTTTACAACGTCGTGACTGGGAAAACCCTGGCGT
TACCCAACTTAATCGCCTTGCAGCACATCCCCCTTTCGCCAGCTGGCGTAATAGCGAAGAGGCCCGCACC
GATCGCCCTTCCCAACAGTTGCGCAGCCTATACGTACGGCAGTTTAAGGTTTACACCTATAAAAGAGAGA
GCCGTTATCGTCTGTTTGTGGATGTACAGAGTGATATTATTGACACGCCGGGGCGACGGATGGTGATCCC
CCTGGCCAGTGCACGTCTGCTGTCAGATAAAGTCTCCCGTGAACTTTACCCGGTGGTGCATATCGGGGAT
GAAAGCTGGCGCATGATGACCACCGATATGGCCAGTGTGCCGGTCTCCGTTATCGGGGAAGAAGTGGCTG
ATCTCAGCCACCGCGAAAATGACATCAAAAACGCCATTAACCTGATGTTCTGGGGAATATAAATGTCAGG
CATGAGATTATCAAAAAGGATCTTCACCTAGATCCTTTTCACGTAGAAAGCCAGTCCGCAGAAACGGTGC
TGACCCCGGATGAATGTCAGCTACTGGGCTATCTGGACAAGGGAAAACGCAAGCGCAAAGAGAAAGCAGG
TAGCTTGCAGTGGGCTTACATGGCGATAGCTAGACTGGGCGGTTTTATGGACAGCAAGCGAACCGGAATT
GCCAGCTGGGGCGCCCTCTGGTAAGGTTGGGAAGCCCTGCAAAGTAAACTGGATGGCTTTCTTGCCGCCA
AGGATCTGATGGCGCAGGGGATCAAGCTCTGATCAAGAGACAGGATGAGGATCGTTTCGCATGATTGAAC
AAGATGGATTGCACGCAGGTTCTCCGGCCGCTTGGGTGGAGAGGCTATTCGGCTATGACTGGGCACAACA
GACAATCGGCTGCTCTGATGCCGCCGTGTTCCGGCTGTCAGCGCAGGGGCGCCCGGTTCTTTTTGTCAAG
ACCGACCTGTCCGGTGCCCTGAATGAACTGCAAGACGAGGCAGCGCGGCTATCGTGGCTGGCCACGACGG
GCGTTCCTTGCGCAGCTGTGCTCGACGTTGTCACTGAAGCGGGAAGGGACTGGCTGCTATTGGGCGAAGT
GCCGGGGCAGGATCTCCTGTCATCTCACCTTGCTCCTGCCGAGAAAGTATCCATCATGGCTGATGCAATG
CGGCGGCTGCATACGCTTGATCCGGCTACCTGCCCATTCGACCACCAAGCGAAACATCGCATCGAGCGAG
CACGTACTCGGATGGAAGCCGGTCTTGTCGATCAGGATGATCTGGACGAAGAGCATCAGGGGCTCGCGCC
AGCCGAACTGTTCGCCAGGCTCAAGGCGAGCATGCCCGACGGCGAGGATCTCGTCGTGACCCATGGCGAT
GCCTGCTTGCCGAATATCATGGTGGAAAATGGCCGCTTTTCTGGATTCATCGACTGTGGCCGGCTGGGTG
TGGCGGACCGCTATCAGGACATAGCGTTGGCTACCCGTGATATTGCTGAAGAGCTTGGCGGCGAATGGGC
TGACCGCTTCCTCGTGCTTTACGGTATCGCCGCTCCCGATTCGCAGCGCATCGCCTTCTATCGCCTTCTT
GACGAGTTCTTCTGAATTATTAACGCTTACAATTTCCTGATGCGGTATTTTCTCCTTACGCATCTGTGCG
GTATTTCACACCGCATCAGGTGGCACTTTTCGGGGAAATGTGCGCGGAACCCCTATTTGTTTATTTTTCT
AAATACATTCAAATATGTATCCGCTCATGAGATTATCAAAAAGGATCTTCACCTAGATCCTTTTAAATTA
AAAATGAAGTTTTAAATCAATCTAAAGTATATATGAGTAAACTTGGTCTGACAGTTACCAATGCTTAATC
AGTGAGGCACCTATCTCAGCGATCTGTCTATTTCGTTCATCCATAGTTGCCTGACTCCCCGTCGTGTAGA
TAACTACGATACGGGAGGGCTTACCATCTGGCCCCAGTGCTGCAATGATACCGCGAGACCCACGCTCACC
GGCTCCAGATTTATCAGCAATAAACCAGCCAGCCGGAAGGGCCGAGCGCAGAAGTGGTCCTGCAACTTTA
TCCGCCTCCATCCAGTCTATTAATTGTTGCCGGGAAGCTAGAGTAAGTAGTTCGCCAGTTAATAGTTTGC
GCAACGTTGTTGCCATTGCTACAGGCATCGTGGTGTCACGCTCGTCGTTTGGTATGGCTTCATTCAGCTC
CGGTTCCCAACGATCAAGGCGAGTTACATGATCCCCCATGTTGTGCAAAAAAGCGGTTAGCTCCTTCGGT
CCTCCGATCGTTGTCAGAAGTAAGTTGGCCGCAGTGTTATCACTCATGGTTATGGCAGCACTGCATAATT
CTCTTACTGTCATGCCATCCGTAAGATGCTTTTCTGTGACTGGTGAGTACTCAACCAAGTCATTCTGAGA
ATAGTGTATGCGGCGACCGAGTTGCTCTTGCCCGGCGTCAATACGGGATAATACCGCGCCACATAGCAGA
ACTTTAAAAGTGCTCATCATTGGAAAACGTTCTTCGGGGCGAAAACTCTCAAGGATCTTACCGCTGTTGA
GATCCAGTTCGATGTAACCCACTCGTGCACCCAACTGATCTTCAGCATCTTTTACTTTCACCAGCGTTTC
TGGGTGAGCAAAAACAGGAAGGCAAAATGCCGCAAAAAAGGGAATAAGGGCGACACGGAAATGTTGAATA
CTCATACTCTTCCTTTTTCAATATTATTGAAGCATTTATCAGGGTTATTGTCTCATGACCAAAATCCCTT
AACGTGAGTTTTCGTTCCACTGAGCGTCAGACCCCGTAGAAAAGATCAAAGGATCTTCTTGAGATCCTTT
TTTTCTGCGCGTAATCTGCTGCTTGCAAACAAAAAAACCACCGCTACCAGCGGTGGTTTGTTTGCCGGAT
CAAGAGCTACCAACTCTTTTTCCGAAGGTAACTGGCTTCAGCAGAGCGCAGATACCAAATACTGTTCTTC
TAGTGTAGCCGTAGTTAGGCCACCACTTCAAGAACTCTGTAGCACCGCCTACATACCTCGCTCTGCTAAT
CCTGTTACCAGTGGCTGCTGCCAGTGGCGATAAGTCGTGTCTTACCGGGTTGGACTCAAGACGATAGTTA
CCGGATAAGGCGCAGCGGTCGGGCTGAACGGGGGGTTCGTGCACACAGCCCAGCTTGGAGCGAACGACCT
ACACCGAACTGAGATACCTACAGCGTGAGCTATGAGAAAGCGCCACGCTTCCCGAAGGGAGAAAGGCGGA
CAGGTATCCGGTAAGCGGCAGGGTCGGAACAGGAGAGCGCACGAGGGAGCTTCCAGGGGGAAACGCCTGG
TATCTTTATAGTCCTGTCGGGTTTCGCCACCTCTGACTTGAGCGTCGATTTTTGTGATGCTCGTCAGGGG
GGCGGAGCCTATGGAAAAACGCCAGCAACGCGGCCTTTTTACGGTTCCTGGCCTTTTGCTGGCCTTTTGC
TCACATGTTCTTTCCTGCGTTATCCCCTGATTCTGTGGATAACCGTATTACCGCCTTTGAGTGAGCTGAT
ACCGCTCGCCGCAGCCGAACGACCGAGCGCAGCGAGTCAGTGAGCGAGGAAGCGGAAGAGCGCCCAATAC
GCAAACCGCCTCTCCCCGCGCGTTGGCCGATTCATTAATGCAGCTGGCACGACAGGTTTCCCGACTGGAA
AGCGGGCAGTGAGCGCAACGCAATTAATGTGAGTTAGCTCACTCATTAGGCACCCCAGGCTTTACACTTT
ATGCTTCCGGCTCGTATGTTGTGTGGAATTGTGAGCGGATAACAATTTCACACAGGAAACAGCTATGACC
ATGATTACGCCAAGCTCAGAATTAACCCTCACTAAAGGGACTAGTCCTGCAGGTTTAAACGAATTCGCCC
TTATATA
Features (pLannotate 1.2.2; 32 found; start..end, strand, type, name):
    416..759     +  promoter       TEF promoter: Ashbya gossypii TEF promoter
    802..1455    +  CDS            HIS3: HIS7_YEAST - Experimental evidence at protein level: Swiss-Prot protein existence level 1. From Saccharomyces cerevisiae (strain ATCC 204508 / S288c) (Baker's yeast).
   1462..1659    +  terminator     TEF terminator: Ashbya gossypii TEF terminator
   2495..2513    +  misc_feature   MCS (fragment): pBluescript multiple cloning site
   2561..2579    -  misc_feature   MCS (fragment): pUC18/19 multiple cloning site
   2682..2700    -  misc_feature   MCS (fragment): pUC18/19 multiple cloning site
   2803..2821    -  misc_feature   MCS (fragment): pUC18/19 multiple cloning site
   2924..2942    -  misc_feature   MCS (fragment): pUC18/19 multiple cloning site
   3045..3063    -  misc_feature   MCS (fragment): pUC18/19 multiple cloning site
   3166..3184    -  misc_feature   MCS (fragment): pUC18/19 multiple cloning site
   3287..3305    -  misc_feature   MCS (fragment): pUC18/19 multiple cloning site
   3408..3426    -  misc_feature   MCS (fragment): pUC18/19 multiple cloning site
   3529..3547    -  misc_feature   MCS (fragment): pUC18/19 multiple cloning site
   3650..3668    -  misc_feature   MCS (fragment): pUC18/19 multiple cloning site
   3771..3789    -  misc_feature   MCS (fragment): pUC18/19 multiple cloning site
   3892..3910    -  misc_feature   MCS (fragment): pUC18/19 multiple cloning site
   3999..4307    +  CDS            GLT1 (fragment): GLT1_YEAST - Experimental evidence at protein level: Swiss-Prot protein existence level 1. Forms L-glutamate from L-glutamine and 2-oxoglutarate. Represents an alternative pathway to L-glutamate dehydrogenase for the biosynthesis of L-glutamate. Participates with glutamine synthetase in ammonia assimilation processes. The enzyme is specific for NADH, L- glutamine and 2-oxoglutarate. From Saccharomyces cerevisiae (strain ATCC 204508 / S288c) (Baker's yeast).
   4341..4359    -  promoter       T7 promoter: promoter for bacteriophage T7 RNA polymerase
   4362..4509    +  CDS            lacZα (fragment): LacZα fragment of β-galactosidase; lacZ fragment
   4519..4822    +  CDS            ccdB (fragment): CcdB, a bacterial toxin that poisons DNA gyrase; ccdB; Plasmids containing the ccdB gene cannot be propagated in standard E. coli strains.
   4870..5139    +  CDS            tnpA (fragment): TN5P_ECOLX - Also known as tnp. Experimental evidence at protein level: Swiss-Prot protein existence level 1. Mediates transposition of transposon Tn5 by a 'cut and paste' mechanism. First, the monomeric transposase binds the 19 bp inverted DNA repeats flanking the transposon. Then, dimerization of the DNA- bound transposase creates a synaptic DNA complex. After nicking of the first DNA strand, excision of the transposon proceeds through a series of intermediates. The transposase then mediates the insertion of the transposon at a new site by strand transfer. The activity of the wild- type tran
   5171..5965    +  CDS            NeoR/KanR: aminoglycoside phosphotransferase from Tn5; aph(3')-II (or nptII); confers resistance to neomycin, kanamycin, and G418 (Geneticin®)
   5986..6036    -  misc_feature   bom (fragment): basis of mobility region from pBR322
   6063..6122    +  promoter       AmpR promoter (fragment): bla
   6215..7075    -  CDS            AmpR: β-lactamase; bla; confers resistance to ampicillin, carbenicillin, and related antibiotics
   7076..7128    -  promoter       AmpR promoter (fragment): bla
   7199..7787    +  rep_origin     ori: high-copy-number ColE1/pMB1/pBR322/pUC origin of replication
   7970..8062    +  CDS            lacI (fragment): lac repressor; lacI; The lac repressor binds to the lac operator to inhibit transcription in E. coli. This inhibition can be relieved by adding lactose or isopropyl-β-D-thiogalactopyranoside (IPTG).
   8075..8096    +  protein_bind   CAP binding site: CAP binding activates transcription in the presence of cAMP. E. coli catabolite activator protein
   8111..8141    +  promoter       lac promoter: promoter for the E. coli lac operon
   8149..8165    +  protein_bind   lac operator: The lac repressor binds to the lac operator to inhibit transcription in E. coli. This inhibition can be relieved by adding lactose or isopropyl-β-D-thiogalactopyranoside (IPTG). lac repressor encoded by lacI
   8210..8228    +  promoter       T3 promoter: promoter for bacteriophage T3 RNA polymerase
