[The description below was written by a language model from this plasmid's Addgene catalogue record and pLannotate feature annotations shown in this document.]
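Description:
pSP264 is a yeast integration template built on a backbone the record calls pHIS. It is used to place the stress-responsive STL1 promoter and an array of PP7 stem loops at the GLT1 locus of Saccharomyces cerevisiae. It replicates in E. coli from a high-copy ColE1/pUC-type origin under ampicillin selection. The feature tables also detect an intact Tn5 NeoR/KanR gene and fragments of lacZα, ccdB, tnpA and lacI, which look like remnants of an earlier cloning vector. No yeast replication origin is annotated, consistent with the stated use for chromosomal insertion rather than episomal maintenance. Yeast transformants are selected with a HIS3 cassette driven by the Ashbya gossypii TEF promoter and terminator.

The payload sits downstream of the HIS3 marker. The STL1 promoter itself is not annotated by the software, but an unannotated gap between the TEF terminator and the repeat region could accommodate it. It is followed by a regularly spaced series of short hits labelled as MCS fragments, which probably mark linker sequences within the PP7 repeat units. A fragment of the GLT1 coding sequence follows and would provide homology to the target locus. Once integrated, pSTL1 would drive a GLT1 transcript carrying PP7 hairpins at its 5′ end. A fluorescently tagged PP7 coat protein can bind these hairpins, allowing live single-cell imaging of transcription, in line with the associated study of stress-promoter induction.

The repeat array is unstable. The repository's sequencing found 22 rather than the stated 24 loops, and the two sequence records differ by about 120 nt and one repeat-associated feature. The depositor recommends confirming repeat number by whole-plasmid sequencing.
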