Addgene plasmid #139487: pSP264
Purpose: Insertion of the pSTL1 promoter and 24 PP7 stem loops in the GLT1 locus using HIS marker in S. cerevisiae
Depositing lab: Serge Pelet. Depositing organization: Universite de Lausanne (UNIL). Publication: Single-particle imaging of stress-promoters induction reveals the interplay between MAPK signaling, chromatin and transcription factors. Wosika V, Pelet S. Nat Commun. 2020 Jun 23;11(1):3171. doi: 10.1038/s41467-020-16943-w. PubMed 32576833.
Backbone
  Vector backbone: pHIS
  Backbone size w/o insert (bp): 3950
  Vector type: Yeast Expression
  Selectable markers: HIS3
Growth in bacteria
  Bacterial resistance: Ampicillin, 100 μg/mL
  Growth temperature: 37°C
  Growth strain: DH5alpha
  Copy number: High Copy
Gene/Insert
  Gene/Insert name: pSTL1 24xPP7sl
  Species: S. cerevisiae (budding yeast)
  Insert size (bp): 4315
  Mutation: WT
  Promoter: pSTL1
  Cloning method: Restriction Enzyme; 5′ cloning site SacI (unknown if destroyed); 3′ cloning site BamHI (unknown if destroyed)
  Sequencing primers: 5′ TGGTCGCTATACTGCTGTCG; 3′ T7
Resource information
  A portion of this plasmid was derived from a plasmid made by: Modified from Addgene #35196
Terms and licenses: Academic/Nonprofit Terms; Industry Terms: Not Available to Industry
Depositor comments: Addgene's lab has found that this plasmid encodes 22 PP7 stem loops rather than the reported 24. Depositor noted that PP7 stem loop repeat region is prone to losing repeats over time and recommends verifying repeats by whole plasmid sequencing to avoid further loss of repeats.
How to cite: pSP264 was a gift from Serge Pelet (Addgene plasmid # 139487 ; http://n2t.net/addgene:139487 ; RRID:Addgene_139487)
